>Addgene plasmid #127045 | pJUMP19-B0015_CT | addgene full sequence | sequence record 248461 | Addgene NGS Result
TTAATTAAGGAGTTGACGGCTAGCTCAGTCCTAGGTACAGTGCTAGCGTACTTAACTTCTGACTGAGTTG
CACGCTTAACTTCTGACTGAGTTGCACGCTGAATTCGCGGCCGCTTCTAGAGGGTCTGCGATGTTTGGTC
TCTTTCGTGATCGACCAGGCATCAAATAAAACGAAAGGCTCAGTCGAAAGACTGGGCCTTTCGTTTTATC
TGTTGTTTGTCGGTGAACGCTCTCTACTAGAGTCACACTGGCTCACCTTCGGGTGGGCCTTTCTGCGTTT
ATATGTTCGCTTGAGACCTTTCATCGCGACCTACTAGTAGCGGCCGCTGCAGGGAGTAACTTCTGACTGA
GTTGCATACTTGTTTAACTTTAAGAAGGAGATATACAATGGTAGCCCGTAAAGGAGAAGAACTTTTCACT
GGAGTTGTCCCAATTCTTGTTGAATTAGATGGTGATGTTAATGGGCACAAATTTTCTGTCAGTGGAGAGG
GTGAAGGTGATGCAACATACGGAAAACTTACCCTTAAATTTATTTGCACTACTGGAAAACTACCTGTTCC
ATGGCCAACACTTGTCACTACTTTCGGTTATGGTGTTCAATGCTTTGCGAGATACCCAGATCATATGAAA
CAGCATGACTTTTTCAAGAGTGCCATGCCCGAAGGTTATGTACAGGAAAGAACTATATTTTTCAAAGATG
ACGGGAACTACAAGACACGTGCTGAAGTCAAGTTTGAAGGTGATACCCTTGTTAATAGAATCGAGTTAAA
AGGTATTGATTTTAAAGAAGATGGAAACATTCTTGGACACAAATTGGAATACAACTATAACTCACACAAT
GTATACATCATGGCAGACAAACAAAAGAATGGAATCAAAGTTAACTTCAAAATTAGACACAACATTGAAG
ATGGAAGCGTTCAACTAGCAGACCATTATCAACAAAATACTCCAATTGGCGATGGCCCTGTCCTTTTACC
AGACAACCATTACCTGTCCACACAATCTGCCCTTTCGAAAGATCCCAACGAAAAGAGAGATCACATGGTC
CTTCTTGAGTTTGTAACAGCTGCTGGGATTACACATGGCATGGATGAACTATACAAAGGTTCGTAACTTC
TGACTGAGTTGCACGCTCTAGTCTTGGACTCCTGTTGATAGATCCAGTAATGACCTCAGAACTCCATCTG
GATTTGTTCAGAACGCTCGGTTGCCGCCGGGCGTTTTTTATTGGTGAGAATCCAGGGGTCCCCAATAATT
ACGATTTAAATTAGTAGCCCGCCTAATGAGCGGGCTTTTTTTTAATTCCCCTATTTGTTTATTTTTCTAA
ATACATTCAAATATGTATCCGCTCATGAGACAATAACCCTGATAAATGCTTCAATAATATTGAAAAAGGA
AGAGTATGAGCATTCAGCATTTTCGTGTGGCGCTGATTCCGTTTTTTGCGGCGTTTTGCCTGCCGGTGTT
TGCGCATCCGGAAACCCTGGTGAAAGTGAAAGATGCGGAAGATCAACTGGGTGCGCGCGTGGGCTATATT
GAACTGGATCTGAACAGCGGCAAAATTCTGGAATCTTTTCGTCCGGAAGAACGTTTTCCGATGATGAGCA
CCTTTAAAGTGCTGCTGTGCGGTGCGGTTCTGAGCCGTGTGGATGCGGGCCAGGAACAACTGGGCCGTCG
TATTCATTATAGCCAGAACGATCTGGTGGAATATAGCCCGGTGACCGAAAAACATCTGACCGATGGCATG
ACCGTGCGTGAACTGTGCAGCGCGGCGATTACCATGAGCGATAACACCGCGGCGAACCTGCTGCTGACGA
CCATTGGCGGTCCGAAAGAACTGACCGCGTTTCTGCATAACATGGGCGATCATGTGACCCGTCTGGATCG
TTGGGAACCGGAACTGAACGAAGCGATTCCGAACGATGAACGTGATACCACCATGCCGGCAGCAATGGCG
ACCACCCTGCGTAAACTGCTGACGGGTGAGCTGCTGACCCTGGCAAGCCGCCAGCAACTGATTGATTGGA
TGGAAGCGGATAAAGTGGCGGGTCCGCTGCTGCGTAGCGCGCTGCCGGCTGGCTGGTTTATTGCGGATAA
AAGCGGTGCGGGCGAACGTGGCAGCCGTGGCATTATTGCGGCGCTGGGCCCGGATGGTAAACCGAGCCGT
ATTGTGGTGATTTATACCACCGGCAGCCAGGCGACGATGGATGAACGTAACCGTCAGATTGCGGAAATTG
GCGCGAGCCTGATTAAACATTGGTAAACCGATACAATTAAAGGCTCCTTTTGGAGCCTTTTTTTTTGGAC
GACCCTTGTCCTTTTCCGCTGCATAACCCTGCTTCGGGGTCATTATAGCGATTTTTTCGGTATATCCATC
CTTTTTCGCACGATATACAGGATTTTGCCAAAGGGTTCGTGTAGACTTTCCTTGGTGTATCCAACGGCGT
CAGCCGGGCAGGATAGGTGAAGTAGGCCCACCCGCGAGCGGGTGTTCCTTCTTCACTGTCCCTTATTCGC
ACCTGGCGGTGCTCAACGGGAATCCTGCTCTGCGAGGCTGGCCGTAGGCCGGCCCCGTAGAAAAGATCAA
AGGATCTTCTTGAGATCCTTTTTTTCTGCGCGTAATCTGCTGCTTGCAAACAAAAAAACCACCGCTACCA
GCGGTGGTTTGTTTGCCGGATCAAGAGCTACCAACTCTTTTTCCGAAGGTAACTGGCTTCAGCAGAGCGC
AGATACCAAATACTGTCCTTCTAGTGTAGCCGTAGTTAGGCCACCACTTCAAGAACTCTGTAGCACCGCC
TACATACCTCGCTCTGCTAATCCTGTTACCAGTGGCTGCTGCCAGTGGCGATAAGTCGTGTCTTACCGGG
TTGGACTCAAGACGATAGTTACCGGATAAGGCGCAGCGGTCGGGCTGAACGGGGGGTTCGTGCACACAGC
CCAGCTTGGAGCGAACGACCTACACCGAACTGAGATACCTACAGCGTGAGCTATGAGAAAGCGCCACGCT
TCCCGAAGGGAGAAAGGCGGACAGGTATCCGGTAAGCGGCAGGGTCGGAACAGGAGAGCGCACGAGGGAG
CTTCCAGGGGGAAACGCCTGGTATCTTTATAGTCCTGTCGGGTTTCGCCACCTCTGACTTGAGCGTCGAT
TTTTGTGATGCTCGTCAGGGGGGCGGAGCCTATGGAAAAACGCCAGCAACGCGGCCTTTTTACGGTTCCT
GGCCTTTTGCTGGCCTTTTGCTCACATGTTCTTTCCTGCGTTATCCCCTGATTCTGTGGATAACCGTATT
ACCGCCTTTGAGTGAGCTGATACCGCTCGCCGCAGCCGAACGACCGAGCGCAGCGAGTCAGTGAGCGAGG
AAGCGGAAGAGCGCCTGATGCGGTATTTTCTCCTTACGCATCTGTGCGGTATTTCACACCGCATATGGTG
CACTCTCAGTACAATCTGCTCTGATGCCGCATAGTTAAGCCAGTATACACTCCGCTATCGCTACGTGACT
GGGTCATGGCTGCGCCCCGACACCCGCCAACACCCGCTGACGCGCCCTGACGGGCTTGTCTGCTCCCGGC
ATCCGCTTACAGACAAGCTGTGACAGTCTCCGGGAGCTGCATGTGTCAGAGGTTTTCACCGTCATCACCG
AAACGCGCGAGGCAGCTGCGGTAAAGCTCATCAGCGTGGTCGTGCAGCGATTCACAGATGTCTGCCTGTT
CATCCGCGTCCAGCTCGTTGAGTTTCTCCAGAAGCGTTAATGTCTGGCTTCTGATAAAGCGGGCCATGTT
AAGGGCGGTTTTTTCCTGTTTGGTCACTGATGCCTCCGTGTAAGGGGGATTTCTGTTCATGGGGGTAATG
ATACCGATGAAACGAGAGAGGATGCTCACGATACGGGTTACTGATGATGAACATGCCCGGTTACTGGAAC
GTTGTGAGGGTAAACAACTGGCGGTATGGATGCGGCGGGGGCGCGCCCAGCTGTCTAGGGCGGCGGATTT
GTCCTACTCAGGAGAGCGTTCACCGACAAACAACAGATAAAACGAAAGGCCCAGTCTTTCGACTGAGCCT
TTCGTTTTATTTGATGCCT
Features (pLannotate 1.2.2; 17 found; start..end, strand, type, name):
     13..37      +  promoter       J23119(SpeI) promoter (fragment): bacterial promoter (Registry of Standard Biological Parts BBa J23119) modified to end with an SpeI site
    101..122     +  misc_feature   BioBrick prefix: BioBrick prefix for parts that do not start with "ATG"
    163..234     +  terminator     rrnB T1 terminator: transcription terminator T1 from the E. coli rrnB gene
    250..277     +  terminator     T7Te terminator: phage T7 early transcription terminator
    312..332     +  misc_feature   BioBrick suffix: universal suffix for all parts
    360..380     +  RBS            RBS: efficient ribosome binding site from bacteriophage T7 gene 10 (Olins and Rangwala, 1989)
    388..1107    +  CDS            yEGFP: yEGFP is a fluorescent protein published in 1997.
   1147..1241    +  terminator     lambda t0 terminator: transcription terminator from phage lambda
   1314..1405    +  promoter       AmpR promoter: bla
   1406..2263    +  CDS            bla: BLAT_ECOLX - Experimental evidence at protein level: Swiss-Prot protein existence level 1. TEM-type are the most prevalent beta-lactamases in enterobacteria; they hydrolyze the beta-lactam bond in susceptible beta-lactam antibiotics, thus conferring resistance to penicillins and cephalosporins. TEM-3 and TEM-4 are capable of hydrolyzing cefotaxime and ceftazidime. TEM-5 is capable of hydrolyzing ceftazidime. TEM-6 is capable of hydrolyzing ceftazidime and aztreonam. TEM-8/CAZ-2, TEM- 16/CAZ-7 and TEM-24/CAZ-6 are markedly active against ceftazidime. IRT- 4 shows resistance to beta-lactamase in
   2270..2309    +  terminator     fd terminator: central terminator from bacteriophage fd (Otsuka and Kunisawa, 1982)
   2456..2564    +  oriT           oriT: incP origin of transfer
   2600..3188    +  rep_origin     ori: high-copy-number ColE1/pMB1/pBR322/pUC origin of replication
   3374..3514    -  misc_feature   bom: basis of mobility region from pBR322
   3616..3807    -  CDS            rop: Rop protein, which maintains plasmids at low copy number; rop
   3848..3958    +  CDS            mbeC (fragment): MBEC_ECOLX - Experimental evidence at protein level: Swiss-Prot protein existence level 1. Required for efficient mobilization of ColE1 plasmid and is thus essential to promote the specific transfer of the plasmid during conjugation. Probably functions by inducing DNA bending, helping the MbeA relaxase to melt the DNA around the nic site and cleave the phosphodiester bond. Binds specifically double-stranded DNA (dsDNA) containing the ColE1 oriT but does not recognize the inverted repeat (IR). From Escherichia coli.
   3987..4073    -  terminator     rrnB T1 terminator: Escherichia coli rrnB; transcription terminator T1 from the E. coli rrnB gene
