[The description below was written by a language model from this plasmid's Addgene catalogue record and pLannotate feature annotations shown in this document.]
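Description:
pJUMP19-B0015_CT is a basic-part plasmid from the Joint Universal Modular Plasmids (JUMP) platform, a SEVA-derived vector system for modular bacterial synthetic biology. It is built on the pJUMP19-Tac backbone and stores a single synthetic part, B0015_CT, which occupies the "CT" position in the assembly scheme, supplying a C-terminal stop codon followed by a transcription terminator. The depositor notes that the part was sub-domesticated from the EcoFlex MoClo toolkit. In the annotated 4,079 nt sequence the part appears as the rrnB T1 terminator followed by the phage T7Te terminator, the combination that makes up the B0015 double terminator, and it sits between a BioBrick prefix and suffix. The specific cloning sites used are not recorded.

A fragment of the constitutive J23119 promoter lies upstream of the part. Downstream of it are a T7 gene 10 ribosome binding site, a GFP coding sequence (annotated as yEGFP) and the lambda t0 terminator. This layout suggests a reporter whose expression depends on what is placed in the cloning site, but the record does not state its role. The plasmid is selected with ampicillin through the bla beta-lactamase gene, driven by its own promoter and followed by the fd terminator. Replication relies on a ColE1/pMB1-type origin accompanied by rop and the bom region, consistent with the catalogue's low-copy designation. An incP oriT should permit conjugative mobilisation when transfer functions are supplied in trans, and a further rrnB T1 terminator helps insulate the cargo region. The plasmid serves as a source of the stop-plus-terminator module when assembling transcription units in the JUMP system.
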