Addgene plasmid #127045: pJUMP19-B0015_CT
Purpose: Basic Part CT- C-terminus + Terminator; B0015. C-termini STOP + Terminator.
Depositing lab: Chris French. Depositing organization: University of Edinburgh. Publication: Joint universal modular plasmids (JUMP): a flexible vector platform for synthetic biology. Valenzuela-Ortega M, French C. Synth Biol (Oxf). 2021 Feb 2;6(1):ysab003. doi: 10.1093/synbio/ysab003. eCollection 2021. PubMed 33623824.
Backbone
  Vector backbone: pJUMP19-Tac
  Backbone manufacturer: Backbone derived from SEVA.
  Vector type: Bacterial Expression, Synthetic Biology
Growth in bacteria
  Bacterial resistance: Ampicillin, 100 μg/mL
  Growth temperature: 37°C
  Growth strain: JM109
  Copy number: Low Copy
Gene/Insert
  Gene/Insert name: Part B0015_CT
  Species: Synthetic
  Mutation: None
  Cloning method: Restriction Enzyme; 5′ cloning site Unknown (unknown if destroyed)
Terms and licenses: Academic/Nonprofit Terms; Industry Terms: Not Available to Industry
Depositor comments: Part sub-domesticated from EcoFlex MoClo toolkit (PMID: 27096716) Please visit https://www.biorxiv.org/content/10.1101/799585v1 for bioRxiv preprint.
How to cite: pJUMP19-B0015_CT was a gift from Chris French (Addgene plasmid # 127045 ; http://n2t.net/addgene:127045 ; RRID:Addgene_127045)
